Addgene plasmid #17672: pMcSrc
Depositing lab: David Shalloway. Depositing organization: Cornell University. Publication: Overexpressed pp60c-src can induce focus formation without complete transformation of NIH 3T3 cells. Johnson PJ, Coussens PM, Danko AV, Shalloway D. Mol Cell Biol. 1985 May . 5(5):1073-83. PubMed 2582237.
Backbone
  Vector backbone: pEVX
  Backbone size w/o insert (bp): 6400
  Vector type: Mammalian Expression
Growth in bacteria
  Bacterial resistance: Ampicillin, 100 μg/mL
  Growth temperature: 37°C
  Growth strain: DH5alpha
  Copy number: Low Copy
Gene/Insert
  Gene/Insert name: c-src (alt names: c-Src; src)
  Species: G. gallus (chicken)
  Insert size (bp): 8100
  Entrez Gene: SRC (a.k.a. PP60C-SCR, SDR, c-src)
  Cloning method: Restriction Enzyme; 5′ cloning site BamHI / BglII (destroyed during cloning); 3′ cloning site BamHI / BglII (destroyed during cloning)
  Sequencing primers: 5′ n/a
Terms and licenses: Academic/Nonprofit Terms; Industry Terms: Not Available to Industry
Depositor comments: pMcsrc was constructed by gel purifying the 8.1-kilobase (kb) BamHI c-src fragment running from c-src coordinates -2.1 to 6.0 kb and ligating it into plasmid pEVX which had been linearized at a unique BglII site lying between the two Moloney murine leukemia virus (MoMLV) long terminal repeats (LTRs). The upstream BamHI site is about 270 base pairs (bp) upstream from the beginning of c-src exon no. 2, whereas the downstream site lies about 1.2 kb beyond the c-src termination codon.
How to cite: pMcSrc was a gift from David Shalloway (Addgene plasmid # 17672 ; http://n2t.net/addgene:17672 ; RRID:Addgene_17672)
