[The description below was written by a language model from this plasmid's Addgene catalogue record.]
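Description:
pMcSrc is a mammalian expression plasmid that carries the chicken (Gallus gallus) cellular src proto-oncogene in the pEVX backbone, a vector of about 6.4 kb containing two Moloney murine leukemia virus long terminal repeats. It is propagated in E. coli under ampicillin selection and is recorded as low copy. The record does not name the bacterial origin of replication or any mammalian selection marker, and no feature table is available to confirm other backbone elements.

The insert is an 8.1 kb BamHI fragment of c-src, spanning c-src coordinates -2.1 to 6.0 kb, rather than a compact cDNA. It begins roughly 270 bp upstream of exon 2 and ends about 1.2 kb beyond the termination codon, so the fragment carries flanking sequence on both sides of the coding region. The fragment was ligated into a unique BglII site lying between the two MoMLV LTRs. Because BamHI and BglII ends are compatible but form a hybrid junction, both cloning sites were destroyed. No separate promoter is listed. In this arrangement the upstream LTR would normally supply the promoter and enhancer activity driving c-src transcription, with the downstream LTR providing polyadenylation signals, although the record does not say so explicitly. No epitope tags or reporters are described.

The associated publication indicates that the construct was made to overexpress normal pp60c-src in NIH 3T3 mouse fibroblasts. That work examined whether elevated levels of the unmutated cellular kinase could induce focus formation, and how this compares with complete transformation. The plasmid therefore serves as a source of wild-type chicken c-Src for overexpression and transformation studies.
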