>Addgene plasmid #17672 | pMcSrc | addgene partial sequence | sequence record 23605 | 17672 with cSrc-1 (ccgtgttgttgacaatctgc)
AGAAGTCGTTTAGTCCGGGACTCGTAGTCATAGAGAGCCACGAAAGTGGTGACGCCGCCTGCAACACGGA
TGGCTCAGGGCAGGCTGCACACAGGGTGTCCCACGTCCCACCACCCACCTCCCAGCTCCCAGACAAAGCC
CCCTCATGGCAGGAGAACCCATCACCACCACAGGAAGCTGGAACCCAATCCCACCCCATAGCCCACAGCC
GCTCTGCACCACACTGACCAGCCAGTGCCCCGGCACGCTGCGGCGACGTGACGGTGTCAGAAGTGTTGAA
GCCCCCGAAGAGCTTGGGCTCGGTGGCCACGGTCCCAAAGGAGCGGCTGGGGGTGCGGTGCGTGTCGGGG
GCTGCTGTCTTGTTGGGGGTCTGCGAGGCTGGGAATCCCCCGTGGTGGGTGCTGTCGGGTGGCTCCAGGC
TGCGCCGGCGCTGGCTGGGGTCCTTGGGCTTGCTCTTGCTGCTCCCCATGGTGGTGGGCTGGGAGAGACA
GAGAGGTGTGTGCAGAAGGCGTTTAATAACAAGAACAACAGCCCAGCACATAAAGAAGAGCTGGATGGCA
GAGCTGCTGCAACACGTGGTCACCGCGTGGCACGTTGCTCCCGGTGCCCCAAAGCCTTTCCTGGACACCG
TCAGCCCTACAGCATCTGTATGGCCACGCTGCTGTGCACAAAAGGGTTTCTGCCAGGTCACGGATGGGAC
GCAGACAAACACTCATAGGCAAGACCCAGACAAATATTCACAAGCTGGGATCTTCCATACCTACCAGTTC
TGCGCCTGCAGCAGACAAGACGCGCGGCGCGGCTTCGGTCCCAAACCGAAAGCAAAAATTCAGACGGAGG
CGGGAACTGTTTTANGTTCTCGTCTCCTACCAGAACCACATATCCTCTCTANGNAAGGGGGGGTGCACCA
AAAAATTCCAAAACNATCGGTAATTTTNGNACTCAGGTCGGGCCNAAAAAAACNGNCCCNTGATNANTCC
TGTGNAACTTCTCCCANGGTTTGCGGCCNGGTNNTTCCAAANTTNTTAATTTCCCCC
